>Addgene plasmid #56406 | mAzami Green-Vinculin-23 | addgene full sequence | sequence record 216427 | Addgene NGS Result
CATGTTCTTTCCTGCGTTATCCCCTGATTCTGTGGATAACCGTATTACCGCCATGCATTAGTTATTAATA
GTAATCAATTACGGGGTCATTAGTTCATAGCCCATATATGGAGTTCCGCGTTACATAACTTACGGTAAAT
GGCCCGCCTGGCTGACCGCCCAACGACCCCCGCCCATTGACGTCAATAATGACGTATGTTCCCATAGTAA
CGCCAATAGGGACTTTCCATTGACGTCAATGGGTGGAGTATTTACGGTAAACTGCCCACTTGGCAGTACA
TCAAGTGTATCATATGCCAAGTACGCCCCCTATTGACGTCAATGACGGTAAATGGCCCGCCTGGCATTAT
GCCCAGTACATGACCTTATGGGACTTTCCTACTTGGCAGTACATCTACGTATTAGTCATCGCTATTACCA
TGGTGATGCGGTTTTGGCAGTACATCAATGGGCGTGGATAGCGGTTTGACTCACGGGGATTTCCAAGTCT
CCACCCCATTGACGTCAATGGGAGTTTGTTTTGGCACCAAAATCAACGGGACTTTCCAAAATGTCGTAAC
AACTCCGCCCCATTGACGCAAATGGGCGGTAGGCGTGTACGGTGGGAGGTCTATATAAGCAGAGCTGGTT
TAGTGAACCGTCAGATCCGCTAGCGCTACCGGTCGCCACCATGGTGAGCGTGATCAAGCCCGAGATGAAG
ATCAAGCTGTGCATGAGGGGCACCGTGAACGGCCACAACTTCGTGATCGAGGGCGAGGGCAAGGGCAACC
CCTACGAGGGCACCCAGATCCTGGACCTGAACGTGACCGAGGGCGCCCCCCTGCCCTTCGCCTACGACAT
CCTGACCACCGTGTTCCAGTACGGCAACAGGGCCTTCACCAAGTACCCCGCCGACATCCAGGACTACTTC
AAGCAGACCTTCCCCGAGGGCTACCACTGGGAGAGGAGCATGACCTACGAGGACCAGGGCATCTGCACCG
CCACCAGCAACATCAGCATGAGGGGCGACTGCTTCTTCTACGACATCAGGTTCGACGGCACCAACTTCCC
CCCCAACGGCCCCGTGATGCAGAAGAAGACCCTGAAGTGGGAGCCCAGCACCGAGAAGATGTACGTGGAG
GACGGCGTGCTGAAGGGCGACGTGAACATGAGGCTGCTGCTGGAGGGCGGCGGCCACTACAGGTGCGACT
TCAAGACCACCTACAAGGCCAAGAAGGAGGTGAGGCTGCCCGACGCCCACAAGATCGACCACAGGATCGA
GATCCTGAAGCACGACAAGGACTACAACAAGGTGAAGCTGTACGAGAACGCCGTGGCCAGGTACTCCATG
CTGCCCAGCCAGGCCAAGTCCGGACTCAGATCTCGAGCTCAAGCTTCGAATTCGGGAAACTCGAGAACAA
AGCTTGAAAACGGCCGCATGCCAGTGTTTCATACGCGCACGATCGAGAGCATCCTGGAGCCGGTGGCACA
GCAGATCTCCCACCTGGTGATAATGCACGAGGAGGGCGAGGTGGACGGCAAAGCCATTCCTGACCTCACC
GCGCCCGTGGCCGCCGTGCAGGCGGCCGTCAGCAACCTCGTCCGGGTTGGAAAAGAGACTGTTCAAACCA
CTGAGGATCAGATTTTGAAGAGAGATATGCCACCAGCATTTATTAAGGTTGAGAATGCTTGCACCAAGCT
TGTCCAGGCAGCTCAGATGCTTCAGTCAGACCCTTACTCAGTGCCTGCTCGAGATTATCTAATTGATGGG
TCAAGGGGCATCCTCTCTGGAACATCAGACCTGCTCCTTACCTTCGATGAGGCTGAGGTCCGTAAAATTA
TTAGAGTTTGCAAAGGAATTTTGGAATATCTTACAGTGGCAGAGGTGGTGGAGACTATGGAAGATTTGGT
CACTTACACAAAGAATCTTGGGCCAGGAATGACTAAGATGGCCAAGATGATTGACGAGAGACAGCAGGAG
CTCACTCACCAGGAGCACCGAGTGATGTTGGTGAACTCGATGAACACCGTGAAAGAGTTGCTGCCAGTTC
TCATTTCAGCTATGAAGATTTTTGTAACAACTAAAAACTCAAAAAACCAAGGCATAGAGGAAGCTTTAAA
AAATCGCAATTTTACTCTAGAAAAAATGAGTGCTGAAATTAATGAGATAATTCGTGTGTTACAACTCACC
TCTTGGGATGAAGATGCCTGGGCCAGCAAGGACACTGAAGCCATGAAGAGAGCATTGGCCTCCATAGACT
CCAAACTGAACCAGGCCAAAGGTTGGCTCCGTGACCCTAGTGCCTCCCCAGGGGATGCTGGTGAGCAGGC
CATCAGACAGATCTTAGATGAAGCTGGAAAAGTTGGTGAACTCTGTGCAGGCAAAGAACGCAGGGAGATT
CTGGGAACTTGCAAAATGCTAGGGCAGATGACTGATCAAGTGGCTGACCTCCGTGCCAGAGGACAAGGAT
CCTCACCGGTGGCCATGCAGAAAGCTCAGCAGGTATCTCAGGGTCTGGATGTGCTCACAGCAAAAGTGGA
AAATGCAGCTCGCAAGCTGGAAGCCATGACCAACTCAAAGCAGAGCATTGCAAAGAAGATCGATGCTGCT
CAGAACTGGCTTGCAGATCCAAATGGTGGACCGGAAGGAGAAGAGCAGATTCGAGGTGCTTTGGCTGAAG
CTCGGAAAATAGCAGAATTATGTGATGATCCTAAAGAAAGAGATGACATTCTACGTTCCCTTGGGGAAAT
ATCTGCTCTGACTTCTAAATTAGCAGATCTACGAAGACAGGGGAAAGGAGATTCTCCAGAGGCTCGAGCC
TTGGCCAAACAGGTGGCCACGGCCCTGCAGAACCTGCAGACCAAAACCAACCGGGCTGTGGCCAACAGCA
GACCGGCCAAAGCAGCTGTACACCTTGAGGGCAAGATTGAGCAAGCACAGCGGTGGATTGATAATCCCAC
AGTGGATGACCGTGGAGTCGGTCAGGCTGCCATCCGGGGGCTTGTGGCCGAAGGGCATCGTCTGGCTAAT
GTTATGATGGGGCCTTATCGGCAAGATCTTCTCGCCAAGTGTGACCGAGTGGACCAGCTGACAGCCCAGC
TGGCTGACCTGGCTGCCAGAGGGGAAGGGGAGAGTCCTCAGGCACGAGCACTTGCATCTCAGCTCCAAGA
CTCCTTAAAGGATCTAAAAGCTCGGATGCAGGAGGCCATGACTCAGGAAGTGTCAGATGTTTTCAGCGAT
ACCACAACTCCCATCAAGCTGTTGGCAGTGGCAGCCACGGCGCCTCCTGATGCGCCTAACAGGGAAGAGG
TATTTGATGAGAGGGCAGCTAACTTTGAAAACCATTCAGGAAAGCTTGGTGCTACGGCCGAGAAGGCGGC
TGCGGTTGGTACTGCTAATAAATCAACAGTGGAAGGCATTCAGGCCTCAGTGAAGACGGCCCGAGAACTC
ACACCCCAGGTGGTCTCGGCTGCTCGTATCTTACTTAGGAACCCTGGAAATCAAGCTGCTTATGAACATT
TTGAGACCATGAAGAACCAGTGGATCGATAATGTTGAAAAAATGACAGGGCTGGTGGACGAAGCCATTGA
TACCAAATCTCTGTTGGATGCTTCAGAAGAAGCAATTAAAAAAGACCTGGACAAGTGCAAGGTAGCTATG
GCCAACATTCAGCCTCAGATGCTGGTTGCTGGGGCAACCAGTATTGCTCGTCGGGCCAACCGGATCCTGC
TGGTGGCTAAGAGGGAGGTGGAAAATTCCGAGGATCCCAAGTTCCGTGAGGCTGTGAAAGCTGCCTCTGA
TGAATTGAGCAAAACCATCTCCCCGATGGTGATGGATGCAAAAGCTGTGGCTGGAAACATTTCCGACCCT
GGACTGCAAAAGAGCTTCCTGGACTCAGGATATCGGATCCTGGGAGCTGTGGCCAAGGTCAGAGAAGCCT
TCCAACCTCAGGAGCCTGACTTCCCGCCGCCTCCACCAGACCTTGAACAACTCCGACTAACAGATGAGCT
TGCTCCTCCCAAACCACCTCTGCCTGAAGGTGAGGTCCCTCCACCTAGGCCTCCACCACCAGAGGAAAAG
GATGAAGAGTTCCCTGAGCAGAAGGCCGGGGAGGTGATTAACCAGCCAATGATGATGGCTGCCAGACAGC
TCCATGATGAAGCTCGCAAATGGTCCAGCAAGGGCAATGACATCATTGCAGCAGCCAAGCGCATGGCTCT
GCTGATGGCTGAGATGTCTCGGCTGGTAAGAGGGGGCAGTGGTACCAAGCGGGCACTCATTCAGTGTGCC
AAGGACATCGCCAAGGCCTCAGATGAGGTGACTCGGTTGGCCAAGGAGGTTGCCAAGCAGTGCACAGATA
AACGGATTAGAACCAACCTCTTACAGGTATGTGAGCGAATCCCAACCATAAGCACCCAGCTCAAAATCCT
GTCCACAGTGAAGGCCACCATGCTGGGCCGGACCAACATCAGTGATGAGGAGTCTGAGCAGGCCACAGAG
ATGCTGGTTCACAATGCCCAGAACCTCATGCAGTCTGTGAAGGAGACTGTGCGGGAAGCTGAAGCTGCTT
CAATCAAAATTCGAACAGATGCTGGATTTACACTGCGCTGGGTTAGAAAGACTCCCTGGTACCAGTAGGC
GGCCGCGACTCTAGATCATAATCAGCCATACCACATTTGTAGAGGTTTTACTTGCTTTAAAAAACCTCCC
ACACCTCCCCCTGAACCTGAAACATAAAATGAATGCAATTGTTGTTGTTAACTTGTTTATTGCAGCTTAT
AATGGTTACAAATAAAGCAATAGCATCACAAATTTCACAAATAAAGCATTTTTTTCACTGCATTCTAGTT
GTGGTTTGTCCAAACTCATCAATGTATCTTAAGGCGTAAATTGTAAGCGTTAATATTTTGTTAAAATTCG
CGTTAAATTTTTGTTAAATCAGCTCATTTTTTAACCAATAGGCCGAAATCGGCAAAATCCCTTATAAATC
AAAAGAATAGACCGAGATAGGGT
[37 nt withheld, positions 4994-5030]
AAAGAACGTGGACTCCAACGTCAAAGG
[49 nt withheld, positions 5058-5106]
T
[91 nt withheld, positions 5108-5198]
G
[124 nt withheld, positions 5200-5323]
CAGGTGGCACTTTTCGGGGAAATGTGCGCGGAACCCCTATTTGTTTATTTTTCTAAATACATTCAAATAT
GTATCCGCTCATGAGACAATAACCCTGATAAATGCTTCAATAATATTGAAAAAGGAAGAGTCCTGAGGCG
GAAAGAACCAGCTGTGGAATGTGTGTCAGTTAGGGTGTGGAAAGTCCCCAGGCTCCCCAGCAGGCAGAAG
TATGCAAAGCATGCATCTCAATTAGTCAGCAACCAGGTGTGGAAAGTCCCCAGGCTCCCCAGCAGGCAGA
AGTATGCAAAGCATGCATCTCAATTAGTCAGCAACCATAGTCCCGCCCCTAACTCCGCCCATCCCGCCCC
TAACTCCGCCCAGTTCCGCCCATTCTCCGCCCCATGGCTGACTAATTTTTTTTATTTATGCAGAGGCCGA
GGCCGCCTCGGCCTCTGAGCTATTCCAGAAGTAGTGAGGAGGCTTTTTTGGAGGCCTAGGCTTTTGCAAA
GATCATCAAGAGACAGGATGAGGATCGTTTCGCATGATTGAACAAGATGGATTGCACGCAGGTTCTCCGG
CCGCTTGGGTGGAGAGGCTATTCGGCTATGACTGGGCACAACAGACAATCGGCTGCTCTGATGCCGCCGT
GTTCCGGCTGTCAGCGCAGGGGCGCCCGGTTCTTTTTGTCAAGACCGACCTGTCCGGTGCCCTGAATGAA
CTGCAAGACGAGGCAGCGCGGCTATCGTGGCTGGCCACGACGGGCGTTCCTTGCGCAGCTGTGCTCGACG
TTGTCACTGAAGCGGGAAGGGACTGGCTGCTATTGGGCGAAGTGCCGGGGCAGGATCTCCTGTCATCTCA
CCTTGCTCCTGCCGAGAAAGTATCCATCATGGCTGATGCAATGCGGCGGCTGCATACGCTTGATCCGGCT
ACCTGCCCATTCGACCACCAAGCGAAACATCGCATCGAGCGAGCACGTACTCGGATGGAAGCCGGTCTTG
TCGATCAGGATGATCTGGACGAAGAGCATCAGGGGCTCGCGCCAGCCGAACTGTTCGCCAGGCTCAAGGC
GAGCATGCCCGACGGCGAGGATCTCGTCGTGACCCATGGCGATGCCTGCTTGCCGAATATCATGGTGGAA
AATGGCCGCTTTTCTGGATTCATCGACTGTGGCCGGCTGGGTGTGGCGGACCGCTATCAGGACATAGCGT
TGGCTACCCGTGATATTGCTGAAGAGCTTGGCGGCGAATGGGCTGACCGCTTCCTCGTGCTTTACGGTAT
CGCCGCTCCCGATTCGCAGCGCATCGCCTTCTATCGCCTTCTTGACGAGTTCTTCTGAGCGGGACTCTGG
GGTTCGAAATGACCGACCAAGCGACGCCCAACCTGCCATCACGAGATTTCGATTCCACCGCCGCCTTCTA
TGAAAGGTTGGGCTTCGGAATCGTTTTCCGGGACGCCGGCTGGATGATCCTCCAGCGCGGGGATCTCATG
CTGGAGTTCTTCGCCCACCCTAGGGGGAGGCTAACTGAAACACGGAAGGAGACAATACCGGAAGGAACCC
GCGCTATGACGGCAATAAAAAGACAGAATAAAACGCACGGTGTTGGGTCGTTTGTTCATAAACGCGGGGT
TCGGTCCCAGGGCTGGCACTCTGTCGATACCCCACCGAGACCCCATTGGGGCCAATACGCCCGCGTTTCT
TCCTTTTCCCCACCCCACCCCCCAAGTTCGGGTGAAGGCCCAGGGCTCGCAGCCAACGTCGGGGCGGCAG
GCCCTGCCATAGCCTCAGGTTACTCATATATACTTTAGATTGATTTAAAACTTCATTTTTAATTTAAAAG
GATCTAGGTGAAGATCCTTTTTGATAATCTCATGACCAAAATCCCTTAACGTGAGTTTTCGTTCCACTGA
GCGTCAGACCCCGTAGAAAAGATCAAAGGATCTTCTTGAGATCCTTTTTTTCTGCGCGTAATCTGCTGCT
TGCAAACAAAAAAACCACCGCTACCAGCGGTGGTTTGTTTGCCGGATCAAGAGCTACCAACTCTTTTTCC
GAAGGTAACTGGCTTCAGCAGAGCGCAGATACCAAATACTGTTCTTCTAGTGTAGCCGTAGTTAGGCCAC
CACTTCAAGAACTCTGTAGCACCGCCTACATACCTCGCTCTGCTAATCCTGTTACCAGTGGCTGCTGCCA
GTGGCGATAAGTCGTGTCTTACCGGGTTGGACTCAAGACGATAGTTACCGGATAAGGCGCAGCGGTCGGG
CTGAACGGGGGGTTCGTGCACACAGCCCAGCTTGGAGCGAACGACCTACACCGAACTGAGATACCTACAG
CGTGAGCTATGAGAAAGCGCCACGCTTCCCGAAGGGAGAAAGGCGGACAGGTATCCGGTAAGCGGCAGGG
TCGGAACAGGAGAGCGCACGAGGGAGCTTCCAGGGGGAAACGCCTGGTATCTTTATAGTCCTGTCGGGTT
TCGCCACCTCTGACTTGAGCGTCGATTTTTGTGATGCTCGTCAGGGGGGCGGAGCCTATGGAAAAACGCC
AGCAACGCGGCCTTTTTACGGTTCCTGGCCTTTTGCTGGCCTTTTGCTCA
Features (pLannotate 1.2.2; 16 found; start..end, strand, type, name):
      1..51      +  rep_origin     RSF ori (fragment): Plasmids containing the RSF 1030 origin of replication can be propagated in E. coli cells that contain additional plasmids with compatible origins.
    119..422     +  enhancer       CMV enhancer: human cytomegalovirus immediate early enhancer
    423..626     +  promoter       CMV promoter: human cytomegalovirus (CMV) immediate early promoter
    671..1349    +  CDS            hmAzami-Green (fragment): humanized monomeric Azami-Green fluorescent protein mammalian codon-optimized
   1349..1383    +  misc_feature   MCS (fragment): multiple cloning site
   1418..4615    +  CDS            Vcl: VINC_MOUSE - Experimental evidence at protein level: Swiss-Prot protein existence level 1. Actin filament (F-actin)-binding protein involved in cell- matrix adhesion and cell-cell adhesion. Regulates cell-surface E- cadherin expression and potentiates mechanosensing by the E-cadherin complex. May also play important roles in cell morphology and locomotion (By similarity). From Mus musculus (Mouse).
   4634..4717    +  CDS            large T antigen (fragment): large T antigen from SV40 (simian virus 40)
   4740..4861    +  polyA_signal   SV40 poly(A) signal: SV40 polyadenylation signal
   4895..5323    -  rep_origin     f1 ori (sequence partly withheld): f1 bacteriophage origin of replication; arrow indicates direction of (+) strand synthesis
   5350..5454    +  promoter       AmpR promoter: bla
   5456..5813    +  promoter       SV40 promoter: SV40 enhancer and early promoter
   5847..6641    +  CDS            NeoR/KanR: aminoglycoside phosphotransferase from Tn5; aph(3')-II (or nptII); confers resistance to neomycin, kanamycin, and G418 (Geneticin®)
   6662..6814    +  CDS            ble (fragment): BLE_KLEPN - Experimental evidence at protein level: Swiss-Prot protein existence level 1. Binding protein with a strong affinity to the bleomycin family of antibiotics. Binds to CL990; an antimitotic-antibiotic compound. From Klebsiella pneumoniae.
   6873..6920    +  polyA_signal   HSV TK poly(A) signal: herpes simplex virus thymidine kinase polyadenylation signal (Cole and Stacy, 1985)
   7011..7027    -  polyA_signal   bGH poly(A) signal (fragment): bovine growth hormone polyadenylation signal
   7249..7837    +  rep_origin     ori: high-copy-number ColE1/pMB1/pBR322/pUC origin of replication
