[The description below was written by a language model from this plasmid's Addgene catalogue record and pLannotate feature annotations shown in this document.]
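Description:
mAzami Green-Vinculin-23 is a mammalian expression plasmid that produces vinculin fused at its N terminus to the monomeric green fluorescent protein mAzami Green. It is built on a C1-style fluorescent protein backbone and is propagated in E. coli at high copy from a ColE1/pUC-type origin. A single NeoR/KanR cassette (Tn5 aminoglycoside phosphotransferase) sits behind tandem bacterial (bla) and SV40 early promoters and ends with an HSV TK polyadenylation signal. It therefore confers kanamycin resistance in bacteria and G418 resistance for selecting stably transfected mammalian cells. An f1 origin is also present. The short fragment hits in the annotation (RSF ori, ble, bGH poly(A), SV40 large T) look like backbone remnants or partial sequence matches rather than functional parts.

The expression unit is driven by the human CMV immediate-early enhancer and promoter. It encodes the mammalian codon-optimised mAzami Green, followed by a short linker derived from the multiple cloning site. The "23" in the name may refer to this linker, though the record does not say so. Next come the roughly 3.2 kb vinculin coding sequence and an SV40 poly(A) signal. The catalogue lists the insert as human VCL, whereas the automated annotation matched it to mouse vinculin. This most likely reflects the high conservation of the protein and the contents of the reference database, but the record does not resolve the discrepancy.

Vinculin is an F-actin-binding protein of cell-matrix and cell-cell adhesions, so the fusion serves as a focal adhesion marker for fluorescence microscopy of transfected cells. The recorded excitation and emission maxima are 492 nm and 505 nm.
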