Addgene plasmid #56406: mAzami Green-Vinculin-23
Purpose: Localization: Focal Adhesions, Excitation: 492, Emission: 505
Depositing lab: Michael Davidson. Depositing organization: Florida State University, Tallahassee.
Backbone
  Vector backbone: mAzami Green
  Backbone size w/o insert (bp): 4750
  Vector type: Mammalian Expression
  Selectable markers: Neomycin (select with G418)
Growth in bacteria
  Bacterial resistance: Kanamycin, 50 μg/mL
  Growth temperature: 37°C
  Growth strain: DH5alpha
  Copy number: High Copy
Gene/Insert
  Gene/Insert name: Vinculin (alt name: NM_003373.3)
  Species: H. sapiens (human)
  Entrez Gene: VCL (a.k.a. CMD1W, CMH15, HEL114, MV, MVCL, VINC)
  Promoter: CMV
  Tag / fusion protein: mAzami Green (N terminal on backbone)
  Cloning method: Unknown
  Sequencing primers: 5′ CMV-F; 3′ SV40pA-R
Terms and licenses: Academic/Nonprofit Terms; Industry Terms: Not Available to Industry
Depositor comments: . Excitation = 492; Emission = 505
How to cite: mAzami Green-Vinculin-23 was a gift from Michael Davidson (Addgene plasmid # 56406 ; http://n2t.net/addgene:56406 ; RRID:Addgene_56406)
