>Addgene plasmid #56406 | mAzami Green-Vinculin-23 | depositor partial sequence | sequence record 87299 | insert sequence
CCGCTAGCGCTACCGGTCGCCACCATGGTGAGCGTGATCAAGCCCGAGATGAAGATCAAGCTGTGCATGA
GGGGCACCGTGAACGGCCACAACTTCGTGATCGAGGGCGAGGGCAAGGGCAACCCCTACGAGGGCACCCA
GATCCTGGACCTGAACGTGACCGAGGGCGCCCCCCTGCCCTTCGCCTACGACATCCTGACCACCGTGTTC
CAGTACGGCAACAGGGCCTTCACCAAGTACCCCGCCGACATCCAGGACTACTTCAAGCAGACCTTCCCCG
AGGGCTACCACTGGGAGAGGAGCATGACCTACGAGGACCAGGGCATCTGCACCGCCACCAGCAACATCAG
CATGAGGGGCGACTGCTTCTTCTACGACATCAGGTTCGACGGCACCAACTTCCCCCCCAACGGCCCCGTG
ATGCAGAAGAAGACCCTGAAGTGGGAGCCCAGCACCGAGAAGATGTACGTGGAGGACGGCGTGCTGAAGG
GCGACGTGAACATGAGGCTGCTGCTGGAGGGCGGCGGCCACTACAGGTGCGACTTCAAGACCACCTACAA
GGCCAAGAAGGAGGTGAGGCTGCCCGACGCCCACAAGATCGACCACAGGATCGAGATCCTGAAGCACGAC
AAGGACTACAACAAGGTGAAGCTGTACGAGAACGCCGTGGCCAGGTACTCCATGCTGCCCAGCCAGGCCA
AGTCCGGACTCAGATCTCGAGCTCAAGCTTCGAATTCGGGAAACTCGAGAACAAAGCTTGAAAACGGCCG
CATGCCAGTGTTTCATACGCGCACGATCGAGAGCATCCTGGAGCCGGTGGCACAGCAGATCTCCCACCTG
GTGATAATGCACGAGGAGGGCGAGGTGGACGGCAAAGCCATTCCTGACCTCACCGCGCCCGTGGCCGCCG
TGCAGGCGGCCGTCAGCAACCTCGTCCGGGTTGGAAAAGAGACTGTTCAAACCACTGAGGATCAGATTTT
GAAGAGAGATATGCCACCAGCATTTATTAAGGTTGAGAATGCTTGCACCAAGCTTGTCCAGGCAGCTCAG
ATGCTTCAGTCAGACCCTTACTCAGTGCCTGCTCGAGATTATCTAATTGATGGGTCAAGGGGCATCCTCT
CTGGAACATCAGACCTGCTCCTTACCTTCGATGAGGCTGAGGTCCGTAAAATTATTAGAGTTTGCAAAGG
AATTTTGGAATATCTTACAGTGGCAGAGGTGGTGGAGACTATGGAAGATTTGGTCACTTACACAAAGAAT
CTTGGGCCAGGAATGACTAAGATGGCCAAGATGATTGACGAGAGACAGCAGGAGCTCACTCACCAGGAGC
ACCGAGTGATGTTGGTGAACTCGATGAACACCGTGAAAGAGTTGCTGCCAGTTCTCATTTCAGCTATGAA
GATTTTTGTAACAACTAAAAACTCAAAAAACCAAGGCATAGAGGAAGCTTTAAAAAATCGCAATTTTACT
GTAGAAAAAATGAGTGCTGAAATTAATGAGATAATTCGTGTGTTACAACTCACCTCTTGGGATGAAGATG
CCTGGGCCAGCAAGGACACTGAAGCCATGAAGAGAGCATTGGCCTCCATAGACTCCAAACTGAACCAGGC
CAAAGGTTGGCTCCGTGACCCTAGTGCCTCCCCAGGGGATGCTGGTGAGCAGGCCATCAGACAGATCTTA
GATGAAGCTGGAAAAGTTGGTGAACTCTGTGCAGGCAAAGAACGCAGGGAGATTCTGGGAACTTGCAAAA
TGCTAGGGCAGATGACTGATCAAGTGGCTGACCTCCGTGCCAGAGGACAAGGATCCTCACCGGTGGCCAT
GCAGAAAGCTCAGCAGGTATCTCAGGGTCTGGATGTGCTCACAGCAAAAGTGGAAAATGCAGCTCGCAAG
CTGGAAGCCATGACCAACTCAAAGCAGAGCATTGCAAAGAAGATCGATGCTGCTCAGAACTGGCTTGCAG
ATCCAAATGGTGGACCGGAAGGAGAAGAGCAGATTCGAGGTGCTTTGGCTGAAGCTCGGAAAATAGCAGA
ATTATGTGATGATCCTAAAGAAAGAGATGACATTCTACGTTCCCTTGGGGAAATATCTGCTCTGACTTCT
AAATTAGCAGATCTACGAAGACAGGGGAAAGGAGATTCTCCAGAGGCTCGAGCCTTGGCCAAACAGGTGG
CCACGGCCCTGCAGAACCTGCAGACCAAAACCAACCGGGCTGTGGCCAACAGCAGACCGGCCAAAGCAGC
TGTACACCTTGAGGGCAAGATTGAGCAAGCACAGCGGTGGATTGATAATCCCACAGTGGATGACCGTGGA
GTCGGTCAGGCTGCCATCCGGGGGCTTGTGGCCGAAGGGCATCGTCTGGCTAATGTTATGATGGGGCCTT
ATCGGCAAGATCTTCTCGCCAAGTGTGACCGAGTGGACCAGCTGACAGCCCAGCTGGCTGACCTGGCTGC
CAGAGGGGAAGGGGAGAGTCCTCAGGCACGAGCACTTGCATCTCAGCTCCAAGACTCCTTAAAGGATCTA
AAAGCTCGGATGCAGGAGGCCATGACTCAGGAAGTGTCAGATGTTTTCAGCGATACCACAACTCCCATCA
AGCTGTTGGCAGTGGCAGCCACGGCGCCTCCTGATGCGCCTAACAGGGAAGAGGTATTTGATGAGAGGGC
AGCTAACTTTGAAAACCATTCAGGAAAGCTTGGTGCTACGGCCGAGAAGGCGGCTGCGGTTGGTACTGCT
AATAAATCAACAGTGGAAGGCATTCAGGCCTCAGTGAAGACGGCCCGAGAACTCACACCCCAGGTGGTCT
CGGCTGCTCGTATCTTACTTAGGAACCCTGGAAATCAAGCTGCTTATGAACATTTTGAGACCATGAAGAA
CCAGTGGATCGATAATGTTGAAAAAATGACAGGGCTGGTGGACGAAGCCATTGATACCAAATCTCTGTTG
GATGCTTCAGAAGAAGCAATTAAAAAAGACCTGGACAAGTGCAAGGTAGCTATGGCCAACATTCAGCCTC
AGATGCTGGTTGCTGGGGCAACCAGTATTGCTCGTCGGGCCAACCGGATCCTGCTGGTGGCTAAGAGGGA
GGTGGAGAATTCCGAGGATCCCAAGTTCCGTGAGGCTGTGAAAGCTGCCTCTGATGAATTGAGCAAAACC
ATCTCCCCGATGGTGATGGATGCAAAAGCTGTGGCTGGAAACATTTCCGACCCTGGACTGCAAAAGAGCT
TCCTGGACTCAGGATATCGGATCCTGGGAGCTGTGGCCAAGGTCAGAGAAGCCTTCCAACCTCAGGAGCC
TGACTTCCCGCCGCCTCCACCAGACCTTGAACAACTCCGACTAACAGATGAGCTTGCTCCTCCCAAACCA
CCTCTGCCTGAAGGTGAGGTCCCTCCACCTAGGCCTCCACCACCAGAGGAAAAGGATGAAGAGTTCCCTG
AGCAGAAGGCCGGGGAGGTGATTAACCAGCCAATGATGATGGCTGCCAGACAGCTCCATGATGAAGCTCG
CAAATGGTCCAGCAAGGGCAATGACATCATTGCAGCAGCCAAGCGCATGGCTCTGCTGATGGCTGAGATG
TCTCGGCTGGTAAGAGGGGGCAGTGGTACCAAGCGGGCACTCATTCAGTGTGCCAAGGACATCGCCAAGG
CCTCAGATGAGGTGACTCGGTTGGCCAAGGAGGTTGCCAAGCAGTGCACAGATAAACGGATTAGAACCAA
CCTCTTACAGGTATGTGAGCGAATCCCAACCATAAGCACCCAGCTCAAAATCCTGTCCACAGTGAAGGCC
ACCATGCTGGGCCGGACCAACATCAGTGATGAGGAGTCTGAGCAGGCCACAGAGATGCTGGTTCACAATG
CCCAGAACCTCATGCAGTCTGTGAAGGAGACTGTGCGGGAAGCTGAAGCTGCTTCAATCAAAATTCGAAC
AGATGCTGGATTTACACTGCGCTGGGTTAGAAAGACTCCCTGGTACCAGTAGGCGGCCGCGACTCTAGAT
CATAATCAGCCATACCAC
